>Addgene plasmid #173563 | pICSL86977OD:PITG_22922 | addgene full sequence | sequence record 342798 | Addgene NGS Result
CATATGTCGTAAGGGCTTGGCTGCACCGGAATCAGCACGAAGTCGGCTGCCTTGATCGCGGACACAGCCA
AGTCCGCCGCCTGGGGCGCTCCGTCGATCACTACGAAGTCGCGCCGGCCGATGGCCTTCACGTCGCGGTC
AATCGTCGGGCGGTCGATGCCGACAACGGTTAGCGGTTGATCTTCCCGCACGGCCGCCCAATCGCGGGCA
CTGCCCTGGGGATCGGAATCGACTAACAGAACATCGGCCCCGGCGAGTTGCAGGGCGCGGGCTAGATGGG
TTGCGATGGTCGTCTTGCCTGACCCGCCTTTCTGGTTAAGTACAGCGATAACCTTCATGCGTTCCCCTTG
CGTATTTGTTTATTTACTCATCGCATCATATACGCAGCGACCGCATGACGCAAGCTGTTTTACTCAAATA
CACATCACCTTTTTAGACGGCGGCGCTCGGTTTCTTCAGCGGCCAAGCTGGCCGGCCAGGCCGCCAGCTT
GGCATCAGACAAACCGGCCAGGATTTCATGCAGCCGCACGGCTGACTCCCGAGGGGAACCCTGTGGTTGG
CATGCACATACAAATGGACGAACGGATAAACCTTTTCACGCCCTTTTAAATATCCGATTATTCTAATAAA
CGCTCTTTTCTCTTAGGTTTACCCGCCAATATATCCTGTCAAACACTGATAGTTTAAACGGATCACTTCG
TGTCCCTCGGTCACATGTGCATCCTCTAGTAGCGGTCCTGCTGAGCCTCGACATGTTGTCGCAAAATTCG
CCCTGGACCCGCCCAACGATTTGTCGTCACTGTCAAGGTTTGACCTGCACTTCATTTGGGGCCCACATAC
ACCAAAAAAATGCTGCATAATTCTCGGGGCAGCAAGTCGGTTACCCGGCCGCCGTGCTGGACCGGGTTGA
ATGGTGCCCGTAACTTTCGGTAGAGCGGACGGCCAATACTCAACTTCAAGGAATCTCACCCATGCGCGCC
GGCGGGGAACCGGAGTTCCCTTCAGTGAGCGTTATTAGTTCGCCGCTCGGTGTGTCGTAGATACTAGCCC
CTGGGGCACTTTTGAAATTTGAATAAGATTTATGTAATCAGTCTTTTAGGTTTGACCGGTTCTGCCGCTT
TTTTTAAAATTGGATTTGTAATAATAAAACGCAATTGTTTGTTATTGTGGCGCTCTATCATAGATGTCGC
TATAAACCTATTCAGCACAATATATTGTTTTCATTTTAATATTGTACATATAAGTAGTAGGGTACAATCA
GTAAATTGAACGGAGAATATTATTCATAAAAATACGATAGTAACGGGTGATATATTCATTAGAATGAACC
GAAACCGGCGGTAAGGATCTGAGCTACACATGCTCAGGTTTTTTACAACGTGCACAACAGAATTGAAAGC
AAATATCATGCGATCATAGGCTTCTCGCATATCTCATTAAAGCAGGACAAGCTCAGTGTGTGTGCTGCAA
GTACCTCTGGTAATATTTATAGTTAGTTGCCTCCTTAAGAGCAGTCTCGTCCAAACCGTCAAGTCCCAAA
GAGAACTTCACGTACCACTCAGGCCTCTCCTTCTTAGCCCAGATAAGAGCCTTCTCGTTAAGCTCCCTAC
CAGAAGCCTCCTTGTTCACAAGGTTAGGCAATTTTGTTTCTCCCTTGTTGATCAACTGGATCATAGTGTC
GTCCACCAAGTTCACATAGTTCTCATAAAGGTGGAAAGTTGAAGATTTGAACCTAAGTGTTGGGTGCACC
CTTGACACTCCCAACCTGTTCCATGCGTCGAAAGAAGTCACGTGTCTCTGCAACCACAACTTCTCCCTGT
ACTCGTTAGCGTGAGTACCCAATTTTTCAAGGAACACGTAGTTTGGATGTTCCTTCAATTTGTTACCAGA
CAATCCCTTTTTCATTCCCAACTTCTCTGTAGCGAAGTTGTATGACTTAAGGTCAGCTGCCCACTCCTTC
AAATTGTTCTTCACGTAGTTTTTGTAGTATTTGTAATTAGGGTGTGAAAGAAGAGCGTTTCCAGTCAATT
TATCAAGCTTCAACTTCACCATCACGTCTGCCAATGGTGTGTCCTTCTGCATCCATGACCTCATCAATCC
AGCCACGAACTCCTCGAAGAACTTGAAATTCTCAGCCTGTGGCCTGTCCTTCAACTGAACTGTGTTAAGT
TCAAGCCTCACCAAGATGTTGTCGATGTCAAGGTCGTTCTTAGCCCACAACAAAGCCTGCTGCTCCATGA
ACTGAGAATAGTACTTAAAGTTAGGGTTAGAAGTCAAAGCAGCTCCCTGCAAACCGTAAATACCCAACTC
TGTAGCCACCTGGTTAGGAGTCCACTCGTTCTTCTTCCACACTGGGATCTGTGAGATAACGAAGTCATCA
TAAAACCTAAAGTTAGTAGCTCCAGTCAAAGCAGATCCCTCCAAGTTGTCCAATCCAAGTGCGTTCCTCA
CGAAAGACACTGACTTCTTGTTCTTCCTCCACACGTCAACCTTTGCTGAAGTTGCCAAAAGTGGTGTCAC
GTGCTCCCTGAAAGACTTAGTTGCCTTAGTCATAGACCTAGAAAATGACTTCATAGGCCTGAATGACTTC
AACTTCTCAAAAGCCTTAAGAGACTGCAACTTCTCCAACACTGCACCGTTTCCTGCCATTGTATCGATAA
TTGTAAATGTAATTGTAATGTTGTTTGTTGTTTGTTGTTGTTGGTAATTGTTGTAAAAATGAGCTCTTAT
ACTCGAGCGTGTCCTCTCCAAATGAAATGAACTTCCTTATATAGAGGAAGGGTCTTGCGAAGGATAGTGG
GATTGTGCGTCATCCCTTACGTCAGTGGAGATGTCACATCAATCCACTTGCTTTGTAGACGTGGTTGGAA
CCTCTTCTTTTTCCACGATGCTCCTCGTGGGTGGGGGTCCATCTTTGGGACCACTGTCGGCAGAGAGATC
TTGAATGATAGCCTTTCCTTTATCGCAATGATGGCATTTGTAGGAGCCACCTTCCTTTTCTACTGTCCTT
TCGATGAAGTGACAGATAGCTGGGCAATGGAATCCGAGGAGGTTTCCCGAAATTATCCTTTGTTGAAAAG
TCTCAATAGCCCTTTGATCTTCTGAGACTGTATCTTTGACATTTTTGGAGTAGACCAGAGTGTCGTGCTC
CACCATGTTGACGAAGATTTTCTTCTTGTCATTGAGTCGTAAAAGACTCTGTATGAACTGTTCGCCAGTC
TTGACGGCGAGTTCTGTTAGATCCTCGATTTGAATCTTAGACTCCATGCATGGCCTTAGATTCAGTAGGA
ACTACCTTTTTAGAGACTCCAATCTCTATTACTTGCCTTGGTTTATGAAGCAAGCCTTGAATCGTCCATA
CTGGAATAGTACTTCTGATCTTGAGAAATATGTCTTTCTCTGTGTTCTTGATGCAATTAGTCCTGAATCT
TTTGACTGCATCTTTAACCTTCTTGGGAAGGTATTTGATCTCCTGGAGATTGTTACTCGGGTAGATCGTC
TTGATGAGACTTGCTGCGTAGGCCTCTCTAACCATCTGTGGGTCAGCATTCTTTCTGAAATTGAAGAGGC
TAACCTTCTCATTATCAGTGGTGAACATAGTGTCGTCACCTTCACCTTCGAACTTCCTTCCTAGATCGTA
AAGATAGAGGAAATCGTCCATTGTAATCTCCGGGGCAAAGGAGATCTCTTTTGGGGCTGGATCACTGCTG
GGCCTTTTGGTTCCTAGCGTGAGCCAGTGGGCTTTTTGCTTTGGTGGGCTTGTTAGGGCCTTAGCAAAGC
TCTTGGGCTTGAGTTGAGCTTCTCCTTTGGGGATGAAGTTCAACCTGTCTGTTTGCTGACTTGTTGTGTA
CGCGTCAGCTGCTGCTCTTGCCTCTGTAATAGTGGCAAATTTCTTGTGTGCAACTCCGGGAACGCCGTTT
GTTGCCGCCTTTGTACAACCCCAGTCATCGTATATACCGGCATGTGGACCGTTATACACAACGTAGTAGT
TGATATGAGGGTGTTGAATACCCGATTCTGCTCTGAGAGGAGCAACTGTGCTGTTAAGCTCAGATTTTTG
TGGGATTGGAATTCCTCCAAGCTTGAATTCTTGCAGCGCTCCAATTCAGCAAGCGTCGATCTAGTAACAT
AGATGACACCGCGCGCGATAATTTATCCTAGTTTGCGCGCTATATTTTGTTTTCTATCGCGTATTAAATG
TATAATTGCGGGACTCTAATCATAAAAACCCATCTCATAAATAACGTCATGCATTACATGTTAATTATTA
CATGCTTAACGTAATTCAACAGAAATTATATGATAATCATCGCAAGACCGGCAACAGGATTCAATCTTAA
GAAACTTTATTGCCAAATGTTTGAACGATCTGCTTGACTCTAGATCCAGAGTCCCGCTCAAATCTCAGTC
ACAGGAAGAACAGGTCTAGGAGGAACAGGAAGAGAGAAATCAAGCTGCCAGAATCCCACATCATGCCAAT
TTCCATGTTTGAAACCAGCAGCTCTAAGCATTCCCCTAGGAGCATAACCAAGAGCCTCATGCATCCTCAC
AGAAGGATCATTAGGAAGTCCAATCACAGCAACCACAGACTTGAAACCCTGAGCCTCCAAAGACTTCAAA
AGATGAGTGTAAAGAGTAGATCCAAGACCAGTTCTTTGATGCCTAGGAGACACGTAAACAGTAGACTCAG
CAGTCCAATCGTAAGCATTCCTAGCCTTCCAAGGACCAGCATAAGCAATACCAGCCACTTCACCATCCAC
TTCAGCAACAAGCCAAGGATACCTCTCTCTAAGCCTCACAAGATCATCAGTCCACTCTTGTGGTTCTTGA
GGCTCAGTCCTGAAATTCACAGTAGAAGTCTCAATGTAATGATTCACAATAGTGCACACAGCAGGCATAT
CAGCCTCAGTAGCCCTTCTAATATCAGCAGGCCTTCTTTCAGGAGACATGCGAAACGATCCAGATCCGGT
GCAGATTATTTGGATTGAGAGTGAATATGAGACTCTAATTGGATACCGAGGGGAATTTATGGAACGTCAG
TGGAGCATTTTGACAAGAAATATTTGCTAGCTGATAGTGACCTTAGGCGACTTTTGAACGCGCAATAATG
GTTTCTGACGTATGTGCTTAGCTCATTAAACTCCAGAAACCCGCGGCTGAGTGGCTCCTTCAACGTTGCG
GTTCTGTCAGTTCCAAACGTAAAACGGCTTGTCCCGCGTCATCGGCGGGGGTCATAACGTGACTCCCTTA
ATTCTCCGCTCCGGATCCGAATTCGGCACAGAGTGTTCAACCCCAGTACATTAAAAACGTCCGCAATGTG
TTATTAAGTTGTCTAAGCGTCAATTTGTTTACACCACAATATATCCTGCCACCAGCCAGCCAACAGCTCC
CCGACCGGCAGCTCGGCACAAAATCACCACTCGATACAGGCAGCCCATCAACCATGACTACTGTCCGGTC
CAACAGATCCGAGCAGGAACCGTAAAAAGGCCGCGTTGCTGGCGTTTTTCCATAGGCTCCGCCCCCCTGA
CGAGCATCACAAAAATCGACGCTCAAGTCAGAGGTGGCGAAACCCGACAGGACTATAAAGATACCAGGCG
TTTCCCCCTGGAAGCTCCCTCGTGCGCTCTCCTGTTCCGACCCTGCCGCTTACCGGATACCTGTCCGCCT
TTCTCCCTTCGGGAAGCGTGGCGCTTTCTCATAGCTCACGCTGTAGGTATCTCAGTTCGGTGTAGGTCGT
TCGCTCCAAGCTGGGCTGTGTGCACGAACCCCCCGTTCAGCCCGACCGCTGCGCCTTATCCGGTAACTAT
CGTCTTGAGTCCAACCCGGTAAGACACGACTTATCGCCACTGGCAGCAGCCACTGGTAACAGGATTAGCA
GAGCGAGGTATGTAGGCGGTGCTACAGAGTTCTTGAAGTGGTGGCCTAACTACGGCTACACTAGAAGAAC
AGTATTTGGTATCTGCGCTCTGCTGAAGCCAGTTACCTTCGGAAAAAGAGTTGGTAGCTCTTGATCCGGC
AAACAAACCACCGCTGGTAGCGGTGGTTTTTTTGTTTGCAAGCAGCAGATTACGCGCAGAAAAAAAGGAT
CTCAAGAAGATCCTTTGATCTTTTCTACGGGGTCTGACGCTCAGTGGAACGAAAACTCACGTTAAGGGAT
TTTGGTCATGAGATTATCAAAAAGGATCTTCACCTAGATCCTTTTAAATTAAAAATGAAGTTTTAAATCA
ATCTAAAGTATATATGAGTAAACTTGGTCTGACAGCTAAAACAATTCATCCAGTAAAATATAATATTTTA
TTTTCTCCCAATCAGGCTTGATCCCCAGTAAGTCAAAAAATAGCTCGACATACTGTTCTTCCCCGATATC
CTCCCTGAGCGACCGGACGCAGAAGGCAATGTCATACCACTTGTCCGCCCTGCCGCTTCTCCCAAGATCA
ATAAAGCCACTTACTTTGCCATCTTTCACAAAGATGTTGCTGTCTCCCAGGTCGCCGTGGGAAAAGACAA
GTTCCTCTTCGGGCTTTTCCGTCTTTAAAAAATCATACAGCTCGCGCGGATCTTTAAATGGAGTGTCCTC
TTCCCAGTTTTCGCAATCCACATCGGCCAGATCGTTATTCAGTAAGTAATCCAATTCGGCTAAGCGGCTG
TCTAAGCTATTCGTATAGGGACAATCCGATATGTCGATGGAGTGAAAGAGCCTGATGCACTCCGCATACA
GCTCGATAATCTTTTCAGGGCTTTGTTCATCTTCATACTCTTCCGAGCAAAGGACGCCATCGGCCTCACT
CATGAGCAGATTGCTCCAGCCATCATGCCGTTCAAAGTGCAGGACCTTTGGAACAGGCAGCTTTCCTTCC
AGCCATAGCATCATGTCCTTTTCCCGTTCCACATCATAGGTGGTCCCTTTATACCGGCTGTCCGTCATTT
TTAAATATAGGTTTTCATTTTCTCCCACCAGCTTATATACCTTAGCAGGAGACATTCCTTCCGTATCTTT
TACGCAGCGGTATTTTTCGATCAGTTTTTTCAATTCCGGTGATATTCTCATTTTAGCCATACTCTTCCTT
TTTCAATATTATTGAAGCATTTATCAGGGTTATTGTCTCATGAGCGGATACATATTTGAATGTATTTAGA
AAAATAAACAAATAGGGGTTCCGCGCACTCGGAGCCTTGATGTGGGCGCTTTTTGCAGCTGTTCGGCTGT
GCGCTGGCCAGACAGTTATGCACAGGCCAGGCGGGTTTTAAGAGTTTTAATAAGTTTTAAAGAGTTTTAG
GCGGAAAAATCGCCTTTTTTCTCTTTTATATCAGTCACTTACATGTGTGACCGGTTCCCAATGTACGGCT
TTGGGTTCCCAATGTACGGGTTCCGGTTCCCAATGTACGGCTTTGGGTTCCCAATGTACGTGCTATCCAC
AGGAAAGAAGCTTTTTCGACCTTTTTCCCCTGCTAGGGCAATTTGCCCTAGCATCTGCTCCGTACATTAG
GAACCGGCGGATGCTTCGCCCTCGATCAGGTTGCGGTAGCGCATGACTAGGATCGGGCCAGCCTGCCCCG
CCTCCTCCTTCAAATCGTACTCCGGCAGGTCATTTGACCCGATCAGCTTGCGCACGGTGAAACAGAACTT
CTTGAACTCTCCGGCGCTGCCACTGCGTTCGTAGATCGTCTTGAACAACCATCTGGCTTCTGCCTTGCCT
GCGGCGCGGCGTGCCAGGCGGTAGAGAAAACGGCCGATGCCGGGATCGATCAAAAAGTAATCGGGGTGAA
CCGTCAGCACGTCCGGGTTCTTGCCTTCTGTGATCTCGCGGTACATCCAATCAGCTAGCTCGATCTCGAT
GTACTCCGGCCGCCCGGTTTCGCTCTTTACGATCTTGTAGCGGCTAATCAAGGCTTCACCCTCGGATACC
GTCACCAGGCGGCCGTTCTTGGCCTTCTTCGTACGCTGCATGGCAACGTGCGTGGTGTTTAACCGAATGC
AGGTTTCTACCAGGTCGTCTTTCTGCTTTCCGCCATCGGCTCGCCGGCAGAACTTGAGTACGTCCGCAAC
GTGTGGACGGAACACGCGGCCGGGCTTGTCTCCCTTCCCTTCCCGGTATCGGTTCATGGATTCGGTTAGA
TGGGAAACCGCCATCAGTACCAGGTCGTAATCCCACACACTGGCCATGCCGGCCGGCCCTGCGGAAACCT
CTACGTGCCCGTCTGGAAGCTCGTAGCGGATCACCTCGCCAGCTCGTCGGTCACGCTTCGACAGACGGAA
AACGGCCACGTCCATGATGCTGCGACTATCGCGGGTGCCCACGTCATAGAGCATCGGAACGAAAAAATCT
GGTTGCTCGTCGCCCTTGGGCGGCTTCCTAATCGACGACGCACCGGCTGCCGGCGGTTGCCGGGATTCTT
TGCGGATTCGATCAGCGGCCGCTTGCCACGATTCACCGGGGCGTGCTTCTGCCTCGATGCGTTGCCGCTG
GGCGGCCTGCGCGGCCTTCAACTTCTCCACCAGGTCATCACCCAGCGCCGCGCCGATTTGTACCGGGCCG
GATGGTTTGCGACCGCTCACGCCGATTCCTCGGGCTTGGGGGTTCCAGTGCCATTGCAGGGCCGGCAGAC
AACCCAGCCGCTTACGCCTGGCCAACCGCCCGTTCCTCCACACATGGGGCATTCCACGGCGTCGGTGCCT
GGTTGTTCTTGATTTTCCATGCCGCCTCCTTTAGCCGCTAAAATTCATCTACTCATTTATTCATTTGCTC
ATTTACTCTGGTAGCTGCGCGATGTATTCAGATAGCAGCTCGGTAATGGTCTTGCCTTGGCGTACCGCGT
ACATCTTCAGCTTGGTGTGATCCTCCGCCGGCAACTGAAAGTTGACCCGCTTCATGGCTGGCGTGTCTGC
CAGGCTGGCCAACGTTGCAGCCTTGCTGCTGCGTGCGCTCGGACGGCCGGCACTTAGCGTGTTTGTGCTT
TTGCTCATTTTCTCTTTACCTCATTAACTCAAATGAGTTTTGATTTAATTTCAGCGGCCAGCGCCTGGAC
CTCGCGGGCAGCGTCGCCCTCGGGTTCTGATTCAAGAACGGTTGTGCCGGCGGCGGCAGTGCCTGGGTAG
CTCACGCGCTGCGTGATACGGGACTCAAGAATGGGCAGCTCGTACCCGGCCAGCGCCTCGGCAACCTCAC
CGCCGATGCGCGTGCCTTTGATCGCCCGCGACACGACAAAGGCCGCTTGTAGCCTTCCATCCGTGACCTC
AATGCGCTGCTTAACCAGCTCCACCAGGTCGGCGGTGGCC
Features (pLannotate 1.2.2; 16 found; start..end, strand, type, name):
    647..671     -  misc_feature   RB T-DNA repeat: right border repeat from nopaline C58 T-DNA
    738..1445    -  terminator     OCS terminator: octopine synthase terminator
   2658..2711    -  misc_feature   TMV Ω: translational enhancer from the tobacco mosaic virus 5'-leader sequence (Gallie et al., 1988)
   2740..3085    -  promoter       CaMV 35S promoter: strong constitutive promoter from cauliflower mosaic virus
   2742..2788    -  promoter       minimal CaMV 35S promoter: minimal 35S promoter from cauliflower mosaic virus
   3269..4075    -  CDS            IBMP_CAMVB (fragment): Experimental evidence at protein level: Swiss-Prot protein existence level 1. Enhances the ribosomal termination-reinitiation event leading to the translation of major open reading frames on the polycistronic viral RNAs. From Cauliflower mosaic virus (strain Bari 1) (CaMV).
   4118..4370    -  terminator     NOS terminator: nopaline synthase terminator and poly(A) signal
   4401..4949    -  CDS            bar: PAT_STRHY - Experimental evidence at protein level: Swiss-Prot protein existence level 1. Inactivates phosphinothricin (PPT) by transfer of an acetyl group from acetyl CoA. Can also acetylate demethylphosphinothricin but not PTT or glutamate. This enzyme is an effector of phosphinothricin tripeptide (PTT or bialaphos) resistance. From Streptomyces hygroscopicus. Introduced by genetic manipulation and expressed in glufosinate-tolerant maize by Dekalb Genetics.
   4970..5152    -  promoter       NOS promoter: nopaline synthase promoter NOS promoter
   5347..5371    -  misc_feature   LB T-DNA repeat: left border repeat from nopaline C58 T-DNA
   5507..6095    -  rep_origin     ori: high-copy-number ColE1/pMB1/pBR322/pUC origin of replication
   6266..7060    -  CDS            KanR: aminoglycoside phosphotransferase; aphA-3; confers resistance to kanamycin
   7061..7165    -  promoter       AmpR promoter: bla
   7227..7421    -  rep_origin     pVS1 oriV: origin of replication for the Pseudomonas plasmid pVS1 (Heeb et al., 2000)
   7487..8560    -  CDS            pVS1 RepA: replication protein from the Pseudomonas plasmid pVS1 (Heeb et al., 2000)
   8989..338     -  CDS            pVS1 StaA (across the origin): stability protein from the Pseudomonas plasmid pVS1 (Heeb et al., 2000)
