[The description below was written by a language model from this plasmid's Addgene catalogue record and pLannotate feature annotations shown in this document.]
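Description:
pICSL86977OD:PITG_22922 is a plant-expression binary vector built on the pICSL86977OD backbone, designed to be moved into Agrobacterium and used for transient expression of its insert in plant tissue by agro-infiltration. The plasmid carries two replication systems outside the T-DNA. A high-copy ColE1/pUC-type origin supports propagation in E. coli. The pVS1 oriV, together with the RepA replication protein and StaA stability protein, allows stable maintenance in Agrobacterium. Bacterial selection is by kanamycin, through an aphA-3 aminoglycoside phosphotransferase gene driven by the bla (AmpR) promoter.

Between the nopaline-type left and right T-DNA border repeats lie two plant cassettes. The first is the selectable marker: the bar gene from Streptomyces hygroscopicus, flanked by the NOS promoter and NOS terminator, which acetylates phosphinothricin and so confers Basta (glufosinate) resistance. The second is the expression cassette, in which the CaMV 35S promoter and the TMV Ω translational enhancer leader drive the insert, with the octopine synthase terminator downstream. The annotated CaMV protein fragment just upstream of the core promoter most likely reflects extended 35S upstream sequence rather than an intended coding region.

The insert is PITG_22922 from the Phytophthora infestans T30-4 strain. It is not annotated in the feature table but presumably occupies the unannotated gap between the Ω leader and the OCS terminator. The record lists no epitope tags and does not identify the cloning sites. It also does not state the protein's function, though the associated publication concerns pathogen proteins that counteract an NLR immune receptor network.
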