Addgene plasmid #173563: pICSL86977OD:PITG_22922
Purpose: This is a binary plasmid that can be transferred into Agrobacterium and used to transiently express the protein encoded by the insert in plants by agro-infiltration.
Depositing lab: Sophien Kamoun. Depositing organization: Sainsbury Laboratory, Norwich. Publication: Plant pathogens convergently evolved to counteract redundant nodes of an NLR immune receptor network. Derevnina L, Contreras MP, Adachi H, Upson J, Vergara Cruces A, Xie R, Sklenar J, Menke FLH, Mugford ST, MacLean D, Ma W, Hogenhout SA, Goverse A, Maqbool A, Wu CH, Kamoun S. PLoS Biol. 2021 Aug 23;19(8):e3001136. doi: 10.1371/journal.pbio.3001136. PubMed 34424903.
Backbone
  Vector backbone: pICSL86977OD
  Backbone manufacturer: Youles SynBio plasmids
  Backbone size w/o insert (bp): 8684
  Vector type: Plant Expression
  Selectable markers: Basta
Growth in bacteria
  Bacterial resistance: Kanamycin, 50 μg/mL
  Growth temperature: 37°C
  Growth strain: DH5alpha
  Copy number: High Copy
Gene/Insert
  Gene/Insert name: PITG_22922_T30-4
  Species: Phytophthora infestans
  Promoter: 35S
  Cloning method: Restriction Enzyme; 5′ cloning site unknown (unknown if destroyed); 3′ cloning site unknown (unknown if destroyed)
Terms and licenses: Academic/Nonprofit Terms; Industry Terms: Not Available to Industry
How to cite: pICSL86977OD:PITG_22922 was a gift from Sophien Kamoun (Addgene plasmid # 173563 ; http://n2t.net/addgene:173563 ; RRID:Addgene_173563)
